>Addgene plasmid #83222 | pND-Ub18-Ub Hs | depositor full sequence | sequence record 172542 | pND-Ub18-Ub Hs sequence 3631 bps
CTAGTGCTTGGATTCTCACCAATAAAAAACGCCCGGCGGCAACCGAGCGTTCTGAACAAATCCAGATGGA
GTTCTGAGGTCATTACTGGATCTATCAACAGGAGTCCAAGCGAGCTCTCGAACCCCAGAGTCCCGCTCAG
AAGAACTCGTCAAGAAGGCGATAGAAGGCGATGCGCTGCGAATCGGGAGCGGCGATACCGTAAAGCACGA
GGAAGCGGTCAGCCCATTCGCCGCCAAGCTCTTCAGCAATATCACGGGTAGCCAACGCTATGTCCTGATA
GCGGTCCGCCACACCCAGCCGGCCACAGTCGATGAATCCAGAAAAGCGGCCATTTTCCACCATGATATTC
GGCAAGCAGGCATCGCCATGGGTCACGACGAGATCCTCGCCGTCGGGCATGCGCGCCTTGAGCCTGGCGA
ACAGTTCGGCTGGCGCGAGCCCCTGATGCTCTTCGTCCAGATCATCCTGATCGACAAGACCGGCTTCCAT
CCGAGTACGTGCTCGCTCGATGCGATGTTTCGCTTGGTGGTCGAATGGGCAGGTAGCCGGATCAAGCGTA
TGCAGCCGCCGCATTGCATCAGCCATGATGGATACTTTCTCGGCAGGAGCAAGGTGAGATGACAGGAGAT
CCTGCCCCGGCACTTCGCCCAATAGCAGCCAGTCCCTTCCCGCTTCAGTGACAACGTCGAGCACAGCTGC
GCAAGGAACGCCCGTCGTGGCCAGCCACGATAGCCGCGCTGCCTCGTCCTGCAGTTCATTCAGGGCACCG
GACAGGTCGGTCTTGACAAAAAGAACCGGGCGCCCCTGCGCTGACAGCCGGAACACGGCGGCATCAGAGC
AGCCGATTGTCTGTTGTGCCCAGTCATAGCCGAATAGCCTCTCCACCCAAGCGGCCGGAGAACCTGCGTG
CAATCCATCTTGTTCAATCATGCGAAACGATCCTCATCCTGTCTCTTGATCAGATCTTGATCCCCTGCGC
CATCAGATCCTTGGCGGCAAGAAAGCCATCCAGTTTACTTTGCAGGGCTTCCCAACCTTACCAGAGGGCG
CCCCAGCTGGCAATTCCGACGTCTAAGAAACCATTATTATCATGACATTAACCTATAAAAATAGGCGTAT
CACGAGGCCCTTTCGTCTTCACCTCGAGTCCCTATCAGTGATAGAGATTGACATCCCTATCAGTGATAGA
GATACTGAGCACATCAGCAGGACGCACTGACCGAATTCATTAAAGAGGAGAAAGGTACCATGGTTCGACC
ATTGAACTGCATCGTCGCCGTGTCCCAAAATATGGGGATTGGCAAGAACGGAGACCTACCCTGGCCTCCG
CTCAGGAACGAGTTCAAGTACTTCCAAAGAATGACCACAACCTCTTCAGTGGAAGGTAAACAGAATCTGG
TGATTATGGGTAGGAAAACCTGGTTCTCCATTCCTGAGAAGAATCGACCTTTAAAGGACAGAATTAATAT
AGTTCTCAGTAGAGAACTCAAAGAACCACCACGAGGAGCTCATTTTCTTGCCAAAAGTTTGGATGATGCC
TTAAGACTTATTGAACAACCGGAATTGGCATTAATTAAGGCGGCTCAGCGGGCTCGGGAAGCGGAGCGGG
ATCTGGCAGCGGCGGTAGCGCAGGCAGCAGCGGGTCAAGCGGTGCCTCGAGCGGCGCGGCCGCAAATGTC
GTACTACCATCACCATCACCATCACGATTACGATATCCCAACGACCGAAAACCTGTATTTTCAGGGCGCC
ATGGGATCCATGCAGATCTTCGTGAAGACTCTGACTGGTAAGACCATCACCCTCGAGGTGGAGCCCAGTG
ACACCATCGAGAATGTCAAGGCAAAGATCCAAGATAAGGAAGGCATTCCTCCTGATCAGCAGAGGTTGAT
CTTTGCCGGAAAACAGCTGGAAGATGGTCGTACCCTGTCTGACTACAACATCCAGAAAGAGTCCACCTTG
CACCTGGTACTCCGTCTCAGAGGTGGGTGAACTAGTTCGGCAAGAGCTGAACAATGCTGTCCTCGTCTCT
GCCTTAACCGGTGATTTGACCAAGGAGCACCTTTCTAAATTCCAGGCCGTTGTCTTCACTGATATCAGCT
TAGATAAAGCAATTGAATTTGATGATTACTGCCACAGCCAACAGCCACCCATTGCGTTCATCAAGTCTGA
AGTTCGTGGTCTTTTTGGCAGTGTTTTTTGTGACTTTGGTCCTGAATTTACTGTTTTGGATGTGGATGGA
GAGGAACCACATACAGGAATTGTTGCATCAATCAGCAATGACAATCCAGCACTTGTATCTTGTGTGGACG
ATGAGCGTCTGGAGTTCCAGGATGGTGATCTAGTTGTTTTCTCTGAAGTCCATGGAATGACTGGCCTCGT
CTGCCTTGAGCTTTACAAAGCCCTTGCTGGTGGACACAAGGTTGAAGACTACCGCAACACGTTTGCAAAC
CTCGCTATCCCTCTCTTCTCCATTGCTGAACCAGTTCCACCCAAGACCATCAAGCACCAGGAGTTGTCGT
GGACGGTCTGGGACCGGTGGACTGTGACGGGCAACATCACGCTGAGGGAGCTCCTGGAGTGGCTCAAGGA
GAAGGGCCTGAACGCTTACAGCATATCCTGTGGCACCTCGCTGCTGTACAACTCCATGTTCCCCAGGCAC
AAGGAACGGCTTGACAGGAAGGTAGTTGATGTTGCCAGGGAGGTGGCCAAGATGGAGGTGCCCTCTTACC
GGCGTCATCTCGACGTCGTGGTGGCGTGTGAGGATGACGACGACAATGATGTCGACATCCCACTTGTGTC
GGTCTACTTCCGCTGACCTAGGCGTTCGGCTGCGGCGAGCGGTATCAGCTCACTCAAAGGCGGTAATACG
GTTATCCACAGAATCAGGGGATAACGCAGGAAAGAACATGTGAGCAAAAGGCCAGCAAAAGGCCAGGAAC
CGTAAAAAGGCCGCGTTGCTGGCGTTTTTCCATAGGCTCCGCCCCCCTGACGAGCATCACAAAAATCGAC
GCTCAAGTCAGAGGTGGCGAAACCCGACAGGACTATAAAGATACCAGGCGTTTCCCCCTGGAAGCTCCCT
CGTGCGCTCTCCTGTTCCGACCCTGCCGCTTACCGGATACCTGTCCGCCTTTCTCCCTTCGGGAAGCGTG
GCGCTTTCTCAATGCTCACGCTGTAGGTATCTCAGTTCGGTGTAGGTCGTTCGCTCCAAGCTGGGCTGTG
TGCACGAACCCCCCGTTCAGCCCGACCGCTGCGCCTTATCCGGTAACTATCGTCTTGAGTCCAACCCGGT
AAGACACGACTTATCGCCACTGGCAGCAGCCACTGGTAACAGGATTAGCAGAGCGAGGTATGTAGGCGGT
GCTACAGAGTTCTTGAAGTGGTGGCCTAACTACGGCTACACTAGAAGGACAGTATTTGGTATCTGCGCTC
TGCTGAAGCCAGTTACCTTCGGAAAAAGAGTTGGTAGCTCTTGATCCGGCAAACAAACCACCGCTGGTAG
CGGTGGTTTTTTTGTTTGCAAGCAGCAGATTACGCGCAGAAAAAAAGGATCTCAAGAAGATCCTTTGATC
TTTTCTACGGGGTCTGACGCTCAGTGGAACGAAAACTCACGTTAAGGGATTTTGGTCATGA
Features (pLannotate 1.2.2; 11 found; start..end, strand, type, name):
     12..106     -  terminator     lambda t0 terminator: transcription terminator from phage lambda
    140..931     -  CDS            neo: KKA2_KLEPN - Also known as kan, nptII. Experimental evidence at protein level: Swiss-Prot protein existence level 1. Resistance to kanamycin, neomycin, paromomycin, ribostamycin, butirosin and gentamicin B. From Klebsiella pneumoniae.
    963..1082    -  CDS            tnpA (fragment): TN5P_ECOLX - Also known as tnp. Experimental evidence at protein level: Swiss-Prot protein existence level 1. Mediates transposition of transposon Tn5 by a 'cut and paste' mechanism. First, the monomeric transposase binds the 19 bp inverted DNA repeats flanking the transposon. Then, dimerization of the DNA- bound transposase creates a synaptic DNA complex. After nicking of the first DNA strand, excision of the transposon proceeds through a series of intermediates. The transposase then mediates the insertion of the transposon at a new site by strand transfer. The activity of the wild- type tran
   1149..1222    +  promoter       PLtetO-1 promoter: modified phage lambda PL promoter with tet operator sites (Lutz and Bujard, 1997)
   1250..1570    +  CDS            DHFR (fragment): mouse dihydrofolate reductase; Mus musculus Dhfr
   1686..1705    +  CDS            8xHis (fragment): 8xHis affinity tag
   1727..1747    +  CDS            TEV site: tobacco etch virus (TEV) protease recognition and cleavage site
   1760..1987    +  CDS            UBIQ_CERCA: Experimental evidence at protein level: Swiss-Prot protein existence level 1. Ubiquitin exists either covalently attached to another protein, or free (unanchored). When covalently bound, it is conjugated to target proteins via an isopeptide bond either as a monomer (monoubiquitin), a polymer linked via different Lys residues of the ubiquitin (polyubiquitin chains) or a linear polymer linked via the initiator Met of the ubiquitin (linear polyubiquitin chains). Polyubiquitin chains, when attached to a target protein, have different functions depending on the Lys residue of the ubiquitin that is
   2001..2378    +  CDS            UBA2 (fragment): UBE12_ARATH - Experimental evidence at protein level: Swiss-Prot protein existence level 1. Activates ubiquitin by first adenylating its C-terminal glycine residue with ATP, and thereafter linking this residue to the side chain of a cysteine residue in E1, yielding a ubiquitin-E1 thioester and free AMP. From Arabidopsis thaliana (Mouse-ear cress).
   2370..2810    +  CDS            UBA2 (fragment): UBE12_ARATH - Experimental evidence at protein level: Swiss-Prot protein existence level 1. Activates ubiquitin by first adenylating its C-terminal glycine residue with ATP, and thereafter linking this residue to the side chain of a cysteine residue in E1, yielding a ubiquitin-E1 thioester and free AMP. From Arabidopsis thaliana (Mouse-ear cress).
   2967..3555    -  rep_origin     ori: high-copy-number ColE1/pMB1/pBR322/pUC origin of replication
