>Addgene plasmid #83222 | pND-Ub18-Ub Hs | addgene full sequence | sequence record 273266 | Addgene NGS Result
CTAGTGCTTGGATTCTCACCAATAAAAAACGCCCGGCGGCAACCGAGCGTTCTGAACAAATCCAGATGGA
GTTCTGAGGTCATTACTGGATCTATCAACAGGAGTCCAAGCGAGCTCTCGAACCCCAGAGTCCCGCTCAG
AAGAACTCGTCAAGAAGGCGATAGAAGGCGATGCGCTGCGAATCGGGAGCGGCGATACCGTAAAGCACGA
GGAAGCGGTCAGCCCATTCGCCGCCAAGCTCTTCAGCAATATCACGGGTAGCCAACGCTATGTCCTGATA
GCGGTCCGCCACACCCAGCCGGCCACAGTCGATGAATCCAGAAAAGCGGCCATTTTCCACCATGATATTC
GGCAAGCAGGCATCGCCATGGGTCACGACGAGATCCTCGCCGTCGGGCATGCGCGCCTTGAGCCTGGCGA
ACAGTTCGGCTGGCGCGAGCCCCTGATGCTCTTCGTCCAGATCATCCTGATCGACAAGACCGGCTTCCAT
CCGAGTACGTGCTCGCTCGATGCGATGTTTCGCTTGGTGGTCGAATGGGCAGGTAGCCGGATCAAGCGTA
TGCAGCCGCCGCATTGCATCAGCCATGATGGATACTTTCTCGGCAGGAGCAAGGTGAGATGACAGGAGAT
CCTGCCCCGGCACTTCGCCCAATAGCAGCCAGTCCCTTCCCGCTTCAGTGACAACGTCGAGCACAGCTGC
GCAAGGAACGCCCGTCGTGGCCAGCCACGATAGCCGCGCTGCCTCGTCCTGCAGTTCATTCAGGGCACCG
GACAGGTCGGTCTTGACAAAAAGAACCGGGCGCCCCTGCGCTGACAGCCGGAACACGGCGGCATCAGAGC
AGCCGATTGTCTGTTGTGCCCAGTCATAGCCGAATAGCCTCTCCACCCAAGCGGCCGGAGAACCTGCGTG
CAATCCATCTTGTTCAATCATGCGAAACGATCCTCATCCTGTCTCTTGATCAGATCTTGATCCCCTGCGC
CATCAGATCCTTGGCGGCAAGAAAGCCATCCAGTTTACTTTGCAGGGCTTCCCAACCTTACCAGAGGGCG
CCCCAGCTGGCAATTCCGACGTCTAAGAAACCATTATTATCATGACATTAACCTATAAAAATAGGCGTAT
CACGAGGCCCTTTCGTCTTCACCTCGAGTCCCTATCAGTGATAGAGATACTGAGCACATCAGCAGGACGC
ACTGACCGAATTCATTAAAGAGGAGAAAGGTACCATGGTTCGACCATTGAACTGCATCGTCGCCGTGTCC
CAAAATATGGGGATTGGCAAGAACGGAGACCTACCCTGGCCTCCGCTCAGGAACGAGTTCAAGTACTTCC
AAAGAATGACCACAACCTCTTCAGTGGAAGGTAAACAGAATCTGGTGATTATGGGTAGGAAAACCTGGTT
CTCCATTCCTGAGAAGAATCGACCTTTAAAGGACAGAATTAATATAGTTCTCAGTAGAGAACTCAAAGAA
CCACCACGAGGAGCTCATTTTCTTGCCAAAAGTTTGGATGATGCCTTAAGACTTATTGAACAACCGGAAT
TGGCATTAATTAAGGCGGCTCAGCGGGCTCGGGAAGCGGAGCGGGATCTGGCAGCGGCGGTAGCGCAGGC
AGCAGCGGGTCAAGCGGTGCCTCGAGCGGCGCGGCCGCAAATGTCGTACTACCATCACCATCACCATCAC
GATTACGATATCCCAACGACCGAAAACCTGTATTTTCAGGGCGCCATGGGATCCATGCAGATCTTCGTGA
AGACTCTGACTGGTAAGACCATCACCCTCGAGGTGGAGCCCAGTGACACCATCGAGAATGTCAAGGCAAA
GATCCAAGATAAGGAAGGCATTCCTCCTGATCAGCAGAGGTTGATCTTTGCCGGAAAACAGCTGGAAGAT
GGTCGTACCCTGTCTGACTACAACATCCAGAAAGAGTCCACCTTGCACCTGGTACTCCGTCTCAGAGGTG
GGTGAACTAGTTCGGCAAGAGCTGAACAATGCTGTCCTCGTCTCTGCCTTAACCGGTGATTTGACCAAGG
AGCACCTTTCTAAATTCCAGGCCGTTGTCTTCACTGATATCAGCTTAGATAAAGCAATTGAATTTGATGA
TTACTGCCACAGCCAACAGCCACCCATTGCGTTCATCAAGTCTGAAGTTCGTGGTCTTTTTGGCAGTGTT
TTTTGTGACTTTGGTCCTGAATTTACTGTTTTGGATGTGGATGGAGAGGAACCACATACAGGAATTGTTG
CATCAATCAGCAATGACAATCCAGCACTTGTATCTTGTGTGGACGATGAGCGTCTGGAGTTCCAGGATGG
TGATCTAGTTGTTTTCTCTGAAGTCCATGGAATGACTGAGCTGAATGATGGAAAACCAAGAAAAGTTAAG
AATGCAAGGCCTTACTCTTTCTTCTTGGAAGAAGACACTTCCTCATTTGGCGCATATGTTAGAGGTGGTA
TTGTCACACAGGTCAAGCCACCGAAGGTTATTAAATTCAAACCCTTGAAAGAGGCCATGTCAGAGCCGGG
AGAATTTCTCATGAGTGATTTCTCCAAATTTGAGCGGCCACCTCTTCTGCATTTGGCATTCCAAGCTTTG
GATAAGTTTAGGACTGAGTTGAGCAGATTCCCTGTTGCTGGGTCCACTGATGATGTGCAAAGGGTGATAG
AGTATGCTATTAGCATTAATGATACTCTGGGAGATAGGAAACTTGAAGAAATTGACAAAAAGCTCCTGCA
TCATTTTGCCAGTGGTTCCAGGGCTGTTCTGAATCCTATGGCTGCGATGTTTGGTGGTATTGTGGGTCAG
GAGGTAGTGAAAGCTTGCTCAGGGAAATTTCATCCACTTTATCAGTTCTTCTATTTTGATTCTGTCGAGT
CTCTCCCTGTTGACCCCTTGGAGCCTGGTGATTTGAAGCCGAAGAACAGTAGATATGATGCTCAAATCAG
CGTATTTGGATCTAAGCTTCAAAACAAACTGGAGGAAGCAAAAATCTTTATGGTCGGTTCTGGGGCACTT
GGATGTGAGTTCTTGAAGAACCTGGCACTAATGGGTATTTCTTGCAGCCAGAATGGAAATCTGACTCTGA
CAGATGATGATGTCATTGAAAAGAGTAATCTGAGCCGCCAATTTCTTTTCCGTGACTGGAACATTGGGCA
ACCTAAGTCCACAGTTGCTGCTACAGCTGCTATGGTAATTAATCCTAAACTTCATGTCGAGGCCCTTCAG
AACAGAGCAAGTCCTGAGACTGAAAATGTGTTTAATGATGCCTTCTGGGAGAACCTTGATGCTGTTGTCA
ATGCCCTTGACAATGTTACTGCAAGAATGTACATAGACTCCAGATGTGTATATTTCCAGAAGCCACTTTT
GGAATCTGGGACTCTGGGTGCTAAATGCAATACACAGATGGTCATCCCTCACCTAACAGAGAACTATGGG
GCTTCAAGGGATCCACCTGAAAAGCAGGCACCTATGTGCACTGTACATTCATTTCCTCATAACATTGATC
ATTGCCTAACCTGGGCTAGGTCTGAGTTTGAGGGTTTACTTGAGAAGACTCCCACTGAAGTAAATGCTTT
CCTGTCAAATCCTACTACATACATAAGTGCAGCAAGAACTGCTGGTGATGCACAGGCTAGAGATCAGCTT
GAACGTGTTATTGAGTGTCTTGACAGAGACAAGTGCGAGACGTTCCAGGATTCTATTACCTGGGCCCGGC
TTAAGTTTGAGGATTACTTCTCCAACCGTGTGAAGCAGCTGACGTTCACTTTCCCAGAAGACTCGATGAC
CAGCTCTGGTGCTCCTTTCTGGTCTGCTCCAAAGCGGTTCCCACGACCTGTGGAGTTCTCGTCCAGTGAT
CAGAGTCAGCTTAGCTTTATTTTGGCTGCTGCAATATTGAGGGCAGAGACTTTTGGAATACCCATACCTG
AGTGGGCCAAAACCCCAAACAAGCTGGCTGCTGAAGCTGTCGACAAGGTGATTGTCCCGGATTTTCAACC
AAAGCAGGGGGTTAAGATAGTTACAGATGAGAAGGCCACTAGTCTGTCCTCTGCATCTGTTGACGACGCT
GCTGTCATTGAAGAGCTTATTGCCAAGTTAGAAGAAGTTTCCAAAACACTGCCATCAGGGTTCCACATGA
ACCCAATACAGTTTGAGAAGGATGATGACACAAACTTCCATATGGATGTGATAGCTGGTTTTGCCAACAT
GAGGGCAAGGAACTACAGCATTCCTGAAGTGGACAAGCTCAAGGCCAAGTTTATAGCCGGCAGGATCATC
CCAGCTATCGCCACCTCCACCGCGATGGCCACTGGCCTCGTCTGCCTTGAGCTTTACAAAGCCCTTGCTG
GTGGACACAAGGTTGAAGACTACCGCAACACGTTTGCAAACCTCGCTATCCCTCTCTTCTCCATTGCTGA
ACCAGTTCCACCCAAGACCATCAAGCACCAGGAGTTGTCGTGGACGGTCTGGGACCGGTGGACTGTGACG
GGCAACATCACGCTGAGGGAGCTCCTGGAGTGGCTCAAGGAGAAGGGCCTGAACGCTTACAGCATATCCT
GTGGCACCTCGCTGCTGTACAACTCCATGTTCCCCAGGCACAAGGAACGGCTTGACAGGAAGGTAGTTGA
TGTTGCCAGGGAGGTGGCCAAGATGGAGGTGCCCTCTTACCGGCGTCATCTCGACGTCGTGGTGGCGTGT
GAGGATGACGACGACAATGATGTCGACATCCCACTTGTGTCGGTCTACTTCCGCTGACCGTTCGGCTGCG
GCGAGCGGTATCAGCTCACTCAAAGGCGGTAATACGGTTATCCACAGAATCAGGGGATAACGCAGGAAAG
AACATGTGAGCAAAAGGCCAGCAAAAGGCCAGGAACCGTAAAAAGGCCGCGTTGCTGGCGTTTTTCCATA
GGCTCCGCCCCCCTGACGAGCATCACAAAAATCGACGCTCAAGTCAGAGGTGGCGAAACCCGACAGGACT
ATAAAGATACCAGGCGTTTCCCCCTGGAAGCTCCCTCGTGCGCTCTCCTGTTCCGACCCTGCCGCTTACC
GGATACCTGTCCGCCTTTCTCCCTTCGGGAAGCGTGGCGCTTTCTCATAGCTCACGCTGTAGGTATCTCA
GTTCGGTGTAGGTCGTTCGCTCCAAGCTGGGCTGTGTGCACGAACCCCCCGTTCAGCCCGACCGCTGCGC
CTTATCCGGTAACTATCGTCTTGAGTCCAACCCGGTAAGACACGACTTATCGCCACTGGCAGCAGCCACT
GGTAACAGGATTAGCAGAGCGAGGTATGTAGGCGGTGCTACAGAGTTCTTGAAGTGGTGGCCTAACTACG
GCTACACTAGAAGGACAGTATTTGGTATCTGCGCTCTGCTGAAGCCAGTTACCTTCGGAAAAAGAGTTGG
TAGCTCTTGATCCGGCAAACAAACCACCGCTGGTAGCGGTGGTTTTTTTGTTTGCAAGCAGCAGATTACG
CGCAGAAAAAAAGGATCTCAAGAAGATCCTTTGATCTTTTCTACGGGGTCTGACGCTCAGTGGAACGAAA
ACTCACGTTAAGGGATTTTGGTCATGA
Features (pLannotate 1.2.2; 10 found; start..end, strand, type, name):
     12..106     -  terminator     lambda t0 terminator: transcription terminator from phage lambda
    140..931     -  CDS            neo: KKA2_KLEPN - Also known as kan, nptII. Experimental evidence at protein level: Swiss-Prot protein existence level 1. Resistance to kanamycin, neomycin, paromomycin, ribostamycin, butirosin and gentamicin B. From Klebsiella pneumoniae.
    963..1082    -  CDS            tnpA (fragment): TN5P_ECOLX - Also known as tnp. Experimental evidence at protein level: Swiss-Prot protein existence level 1. Mediates transposition of transposon Tn5 by a 'cut and paste' mechanism. First, the monomeric transposase binds the 19 bp inverted DNA repeats flanking the transposon. Then, dimerization of the DNA- bound transposase creates a synaptic DNA complex. After nicking of the first DNA strand, excision of the transposon proceeds through a series of intermediates. The transposase then mediates the insertion of the transposon at a new site by strand transfer. The activity of the wild- type tran
   1149..1197    +  promoter       PLtetO-1 promoter (fragment): modified phage lambda PL promoter with tet operator sites (Lutz and Bujard, 1997)
   1225..1545    +  CDS            DHFR (fragment): mouse dihydrofolate reductase; Mus musculus Dhfr
   1661..1680    +  CDS            8xHis (fragment): 8xHis affinity tag
   1702..1722    +  CDS            TEV site: tobacco etch virus (TEV) protease recognition and cleavage site
   1735..1962    +  CDS            UBIQ_CERCA: Experimental evidence at protein level: Swiss-Prot protein existence level 1. Ubiquitin exists either covalently attached to another protein, or free (unanchored). When covalently bound, it is conjugated to target proteins via an isopeptide bond either as a monomer (monoubiquitin), a polymer linked via different Lys residues of the ubiquitin (polyubiquitin chains) or a linear polymer linked via the initiator Met of the ubiquitin (linear polyubiquitin chains). Polyubiquitin chains, when attached to a target protein, have different functions depending on the Lys residue of the ubiquitin that is
   1976..4744    +  CDS            UBA1 (fragment): UBE11_WHEAT - Experimental evidence at protein level: Swiss-Prot protein existence level 1. Activates ubiquitin by first adenylating its C-terminal glycine residue with ATP, and thereafter linking this residue to the side chain of a cysteine residue in E1, yielding a ubiquitin-E1 thioester and free AMP. From Triticum aestivum (Wheat).
   4893..5481    -  rep_origin     ori: high-copy-number ColE1/pMB1/pBR322/pUC origin of replication
