[The description below was written by a language model from this plasmid's Addgene catalogue record and pLannotate feature annotations shown in this document.]
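Description:
pND-Ub18-Ub Hs is a bacterial expression plasmid built on a modified pZE21 backbone for use in E. coli. It replicates from a high-copy ColE1/pUC-type origin and is selected with kanamycin through the Tn5-derived neo (nptII) gene, which is followed by a lambda t0 terminator. A short remnant of the Tn5 transposase coding sequence lies next to the marker and is a leftover of the resistance cassette.

The payload is driven by the PLtetO-1 promoter, a lambda PL derivative carrying tet operator sites that can be repressed by TetR and is otherwise strongly active. It directs expression of a fusion that begins with the N-terminal fragment of mouse dihydrofolate reductase (residues 1-108), followed by a flexible linker, a His tag, a TEV protease site detected in the annotation, and human ubiquitin. Downstream on the same strand lies the wheat (Triticum aestivum) ubiquitin-activating enzyme Uba1, so the E1 is co-expressed with the tagged ubiquitin. The backbone notes describe the parent cassettes as His6-Ub-E2-E1, but no E2 is listed among the inserts or detected in either feature table.

According to the associated publication title, the plasmid belongs to a bacterial genetic selection system for discovering ubiquitylation cascades. The nDHFR half is presumably meant to pair with a complementary DHFR fragment supplied on a partner construct, although the record does not describe that partner.

The two sequence records disagree. The sequencing-derived record (about 5.6 kb) matches the catalogued size and contains a near full-length wheat E1. The depositor's 3.6 kb file carries only short E1 fragments, annotated as matching Arabidopsis UBA2, and appears incomplete in that region.
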