Addgene plasmid #83222: pND-Ub18-Ub Hs
Purpose: Expresses the nDHFR-link1-His6-Ub in E.coli
Depositing lab: Gali Prag. Publication: A bacterial genetic selection system for ubiquitylation cascade discovery. Levin-Kravets O, Tanner N, Shohat N, Attali I, Keren-Kaplan T, Shusterman A, Artzi S, Varvak A, Reshef Y, Shi X, Zucker O, Baram T, Katina C, Pilzer I, Ben-Aroya S, Prag G. Nat Methods. 2016 Nov;13(11):945-952. doi: 10.1038/nmeth.4003. Epub 2016 Oct 3. PubMed 27694912.
Backbone
  Vector backbone: pZE21
  Backbone size w/o insert (bp): 2219
  Total vector size (bp): 5574
  Modifications to backbone: The pND-Ub vector is based on a modified pZE21 vector, contacting the pLtetO-1. cDNAs were amplified by polymerase chain reaction (PCR), digested and sub-cloned into the vectors. The mouse cDNA of the nDHFR fragment (residues 1-108) was PCR-amplified and sub-cloned between the KpnI and PacI sites (the PacI site was inserted into the vector by PCR) into the pZE21 vector. Then a flexible linker (Figure 4) was constructed a using two-step PCR method and digested with PacI and NotI (the NotI site was inserted into the vector by PCR) and cloned into the vector downstream to the pLtetO1-nDHFR. Ubiquitylation apparatus cassettes containing a His6-Ub-E2-E1 were PCR-amplified from pGEN plasmids expressing different E2s or Ub mutants (Keren-Kaplan et al, 2011) and sub-cloned as fusion to the C-terminus of the nDHFR-linker1 into the NotI and AvrII endonuclease recognition sites.
  Vector type: Bacterial Expression
Growth in bacteria
  Bacterial resistance: Kanamycin, 50 μg/mL
  Growth temperature: 37°C
  Growth strain: DH5alpha
  Copy number: High Copy
Gene/Insert 1
  Gene/Insert name: UbQ
  Species: H. sapiens (human)
  Insert size (bp): 283
  GenBank ID: P0CG48
  Entrez Gene: UBC (a.k.a. HMG20)
  Tag / fusion protein: nDHFR-link1-His6-Ub (N terminal on insert)
Gene/Insert 2
  Gene/Insert name: uba1
  Species: Triticum aestivum
  GenBank ID: P20973
Terms and licenses: Academic/Nonprofit Terms; Industry Terms: Not Available to Industry
How to cite: pND-Ub18-Ub Hs was a gift from Gali Prag (Addgene plasmid # 83222)
