>Addgene plasmid #83222 | pND-Ub18-Ub Hs | addgene partial sequence | sequence record 163937 | pBRforEco 5'-AATAGGCGTATCACGAGGC-3'
ATAGAGATACTGAGCACATCAGCAGGACGCACTGACCGAATTCATTAAAGAGGAGAAAGGTACCATGGTT
CGACCATTGAACTGCATCGTCGCCGTGTCCCAAAATATGGGGATTGGCAAGAACGGAGACCTACCCTGGC
CTCCGCTCAGGAACGAGTTCAAGTACTTCCAAAGAATGACCACAACCTCTTCAGTGGAAGGTAAACAGAA
TCTGGTGATTATGGGTAGGAAAACCTGGTTCTCCATTCCTGAGAAGAATCGACCTTTAAAGGACAGAATT
AATATAGTTCTCAGTAGAGAACTCAAAGAACCACCACGAGGAGCTCATTTTCTTGCCAAAAGTTTGGATG
ATGCCTTAAGACTTATTGAACAACCGGAATTGGCATTAATTAAGGCGGCTCAGCGGGCTCGGGAAGCGGA
GCGGGATCTGGCAGCGGCGGTAGCGCAGGCAGCAGCGGGTCAAGCGGTGCCTCGAGCGGCGCGGCCGCAA
ATGTCGTACTACCATCACCATCACCATCACGATTACGATATCCCAACGACCGAAAACCTGTATTTTCAGG
GCGCCATGGGATCCATGCAGATCTTCGTGAAGACTCTGACTGGTAAGACCATCACCCTCGAGGTGGAGCC
CAGTGACACCATCGAGAATGTCAAGGCAAAGATCCAAGATAAGGAAGGCATTCCTCCTGATCAGCAGAGG
TTGATCTTTGCCGGAAAACAGCTGGAAGATGGTCGTACCCTGTCTGACTACAACATCCAGAAAGAGTCCA
CCTTGCACCTGGTACTCCGTCTCAGAGGTGGGTGAACTAGTTCGGCAAGAGCTGAACAATGCTGTCCTCG
TCTCTGCCTTAACCGGTGATTTGACCAAGGAGCACCTTTCTAAATTCCAGGCCGTTGTCTTCACTGATAT
CAGCTTAGATAAAGCAATTGAATTTGATGATTACTGCCACAGCCAACAGCCACCCATTGCGTTCATCAAG
TCTGAAGTTCGTGGTCTTTTTGGCAGTGTTTTTTGTGACTTTGG
