>Addgene plasmid #83222 | pND-Ub18-Ub Hs | addgene partial sequence | sequence record 163938 | mCAZ1-R 5'-CTTCAAGCCTCCATCCACAT-3'
AAAAGACCACGAACTTCAGACTTGATGAACGCAATGGGTGGCTGTTGGCTGTGGCAGTAATCATCAAATT
CAATTGCTTTATCTAAGCTGATATCAGTGAAGACAACGGCCTGGAATTTAGAAAGGTGCTCCTTGGTCAA
ATCACCGGTTAAGGCAGAGACGAGGACAGCATTGTTCAGCTCTTGCCGAACTAGTTCACCCACCTCTGAG
ACGGAGTACCAGGTGCAAGGTGGACTCTTTCTGGATGTTGTAGTCAGACAGGGTACGACCATCTTCCAGC
TGTTTTCCGGCAAAGATCAACCTCTGCTGATCAGGAGGAATGCCTTCCTTATCTTGGATCTTTGCCTTGA
CATTCTCGATGGTGTCACTGGGCTCCACCTCGAGGGTGATGGTCTTACCAGTCAGAGTCTTCACGAAGAT
CTGCATGGATCCCATGGCGCCCTGAAAATACAGGTTTTCGGTCGTTGGGATATCGTAATCGTGATGGTGA
TGGTGATGGTAGTACGACATTTGCGGCCGCGCCGCTCGAGGCACCGCTTGACCCGCTGCTGCCTGCGCTA
CCGCCGCTGCCAGATCCCGCTCCGCTTCCCGAGCCCGCTGAGCCGCCTTAATTAATGCCAATTCCGGTTG
TTCAATAAGTCTTAAGGCATCATCCAAACTTTTGGCAAGAAAATGAGCTCCTCGTGGTGGTTCTTTGAGT
TCTCTACTGAGAACTATATTAATTCTGTCCTTTAAAGGTCGATTCTTCTCAGGAATGGAGAACCAGGTTT
TCCTACCCATAATCACCAGATTCTGTTTACCTTCCACTGAAGAGGTTGTGGTCATTCTTTGGAAGTACTT
GAACTCGTTCCTGAGCGGAGGCCAGGGTAGGTCTCCGTTCTTGCCAATCCCCATATT
